Addgene plasmid #209938: pA-CBh-TP-(inactive)CNOT7(minusCNOT6NOT1interaction)-V5H6.MCh.Puro
Purpose: In mammalian cells expresses TP fused to an inactive CNOT7 that does not interact with CNOT6 or NOT1 with a V5H6 tag. Also expresses an mCherry fluorescent protein and puromycin resistance marker.
Depositing lab: Kevin Weeks. Depositing organization: University of North Carolina at Chapel Hill. Publication: Functional Proximity across an mRNA. Hatfield BM, Weidmann CA, McCutchin CA, Irving PS, Nelson IM, Felder S, Weeks KM. Biochemistry. 2025 Sep 16;64(18):3854-3865. doi: 10.1021/acs.biochem.5c00340. Epub 2025 Aug 12. PubMed 40792674.
Backbone
  Vector backbone: pA
  Total vector size (bp): 6698
  Vector type: Mammalian Expression
  Selectable markers: Puromycin
Growth in bacteria
  Bacterial resistance: Ampicillin, 100 μg/mL
  Growth temperature: 37°C
  Growth strain: DH5alpha
  Copy number: Low Copy
Gene/Insert 1
  Gene/Insert name: Enzymatically inactive CCR4-NOT transcription complex subunit 7 (Mutation to inhibit interaction with CNOT6 andNOT1) (alt name: (inactive)CNOT7(minusCNOT6NOT1interaction))
  Species: H. sapiens (human)
  Insert size (bp): 855
  Entrez Gene: CNOT7 (a.k.a. CAF-1, CAF1, Caf1a, hCAF-1)
  Promoter: CBh
  Tag / fusion protein: V5 epitope with H6 tag (C terminal on insert); TP (MS2 coat protein) (N terminal on insert)
  Cloning method: Unknown
  Sequencing primers: 5′ NA; 3′ NA
Gene/Insert 2
  Gene/Insert name: mCherry fluorescent protein fused to puromycin resistance marker
  Promoter: CMV
  Cloning method: Unknown
  Sequencing primers: 5′ NA; 3′ NA
Resource information
  A portion of this plasmid was derived from a plasmid made by: Vector builder
Terms and licenses: Academic/Nonprofit Terms; Industry Terms: Not Available to Industry
How to cite: pA-CBh-TP-(inactive)CNOT7(minusCNOT6NOT1interaction)-V5H6.MCh.Puro was a gift from Kevin Weeks (Addgene plasmid # 209938 ; http://n2t.net/addgene:209938 ; RRID:Addgene_209938)
