[The description below was written by a language model from this plasmid's Addgene catalogue record and pLannotate feature annotations shown in this document.]
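Description:
pA-CBh-TP-(inactive)CNOT7(minusCNOT6NOT1interaction)-V5H6.MCh.Puro is a mammalian expression plasmid of about 6.7 kb built on the pA backbone, part of which came from a commercial vector-construction service. It is propagated in E. coli through a ColE1/pUC-type origin and an ampicillin resistance gene (β-lactamase with its own promoter). The catalogue entry lists it as low copy, although the annotated origin is of the type usually described as high copy. Gateway attB4, attB1 and attB2 sites flank the promoter and coding modules, which suggests assembly by multisite recombination, but the record gives the cloning method as unknown.

The plasmid carries two independent expression units. In the first, the CBh promoter (a CMV enhancer, the chicken β-actin promoter and a hybrid CBA/MVM intron) drives a fusion protein. This protein consists of an N-terminal "TP" domain, which is the bacteriophage MS2 coat protein that binds MS2 RNA hairpins, followed by the 855 bp human CNOT7 (CAF1) coding sequence and a C-terminal V5 epitope with a six-histidine tag. The unit ends at an SV40 polyadenylation signal. CNOT7 is normally a catalytic deadenylase subunit of the CCR4-NOT complex. This version is described as enzymatically inactive and also mutated so that it no longer interacts with CNOT6 or NOT1, but the specific substitutions are not stated. In the second unit, a CMV enhancer/promoter expresses mCherry fused directly to puromycin N-acetyltransferase, terminated by a bGH poly(A) signal, so transfected cells can be tracked by red fluorescence and selected with puromycin.

The design points to use in tethering experiments, where the fusion protein is recruited to MS2 hairpin-bearing mRNAs. There it would plausibly act as a control that lacks both catalysis and complex recruitment, for comparison with active CNOT7 effectors.
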