Features (pLannotate 1.2.2; 19 found; start..end, strand, type, name):
      1..21      +  protein_bind   attB4: mutant version of attB; core recombination site for the Gateway® BP reaction BP Clonase™
     22..307     +  enhancer       CMV enhancer: human cytomegalovirus immediate early enhancer; contains an 18-bp deletion relative to the standard CMV enhancer
    309..586     +  promoter       chicken β-actin promoter: No description available
    587..814     +  intron         hybrid intron: hybrid between chicken β-actin (CBA) and minute virus of mice (MMV) introns (Gray et al., 2011)
    820..840     +  protein_bind   attB1: mutant version of attB; core recombination site for the Gateway® BP reaction BP Clonase™
    850..1239    +  CDS            CAPSD_BPMS2: Experimental evidence at protein level: Swiss-Prot protein existence level 1. Acts as a translational repressor of viral replicase synthesis late in infection. This latter function is the result of capsid protein interaction with an RNA hairpin which contains the replicase ribosome-binding site. From Escherichia phage MS2 (Bacteriophage MS2).
   1255..2109    +  CDS            CNOT7: CNOT7_HUMAN - Also known as CAF1. Experimental evidence at protein level: Swiss-Prot protein existence level 1. Has 3'-5' poly(A) exoribonuclease activity for synthetic poly(A) RNA substrate. Its function seems to be partially redundant with that of CNOT8. Catalytic component of the CCR4-NOT complex which is one of the major cellular mRNA deadenylases and is linked to various cellular processes including bulk mRNA degradation, miRNA-mediated repression, translational repression during translational initiation and general transcription regulation. During miRNA-mediated repression the complex se
   2134..2175    +  CDS            V5 tag: epitope tag from simian virus 5
   2206..2230    -  protein_bind   attB2: mutant version of attB; recombination site for the Gateway® BP reaction BP Clonase™
   2259..2380    -  polyA_signal   SV40 poly(A) signal: SV40 polyadenylation signal
   2403..2471    -  CDS            large T antigen (fragment): large T antigen from SV40 (simian virus 40)
   2478..2857    +  enhancer       CMV enhancer: human cytomegalovirus immediate early enhancer
   2858..3061    +  promoter       CMV promoter: human cytomegalovirus (CMV) immediate early promoter
   3094..3801    +  CDS            mCherry: mCherry is a basic (constitutively fluorescent) red fluorescent protein published in 2004, derived from Discosoma sp.. It is reported to be a very rapidly-maturing monomer with low acid sensitivity.
   3802..4401    +  CDS            PuroR: puromycin N-acetyltransferase; pac from Streptomyces alboniger; confers resistance to puromycin
   4445..4669    +  polyA_signal   bGH poly(A) signal: bovine growth hormone polyadenylation signal
   4865..5453    -  rep_origin     ori: high-copy-number ColE1/pMB1/pBR322/pUC origin of replication
   5624..6484    -  CDS            AmpR: β-lactamase; bla; confers resistance to ampicillin, carbenicillin, and related antibiotics
   6485..6589    -  promoter       AmpR promoter: bla
>Addgene plasmid #209938 | pA-CBh-TP-(inactive)CNOT7(minusCNOT6NOT1interaction)-V5H6.MCh.Puro | addgene full sequence | sequence record 418713 | Addgene NGS Result
CAACTTTGTATAGAAAAGTTGCGTTACATAACTTACGGTAAATGGCCCGCCTGGCTGACCGCCCAACGAC
CCCCGCCCATTGACGTCAATAGTAACGCCAATAGGGACTTTCCATTGACGTCAATGGGTGGAGTATTTAC
GGTAAACTGCCCACTTGGCAGTACATCAAGTGTATCATATGCCAAGTACGCCCCCTATTGACGTCAATGA
CGGTAAATGGCCCGCCTGGCATTGTGCCCAGTACATGACCTTATGGGACTTTCCTACTTGGCAGTACATC
TACGTATTAGTCATCGCTATTACCATGGTCGAGGTGAGCCCCACGTTCTGCTTCACTCTCCCCATCTCCC
CCCCCTCCCCACCCCCAATTTTGTATTTATTTATTTTTTAATTATTTTGTGCAGCGATGGGGGCGGGGGG
GGGGGGGGGGCGCGCGCCAGGCGGGGCGGGGCGGGGCGAGGGGCGGGGCGGGGCGAGGCGGAGAGGTGCG
GCGGCAGCCAATCAGAGCGGCGCGCTCCGAAAGTTTCCTTTTATGGCGAGGCGGCGGCGGCGGCGGCCCT
ATAAAAAGCGAAGCGCGCGGCGGGCGGGAGTCGCTGCGCGCTGCCTTCGCCCCGTGCCCCGCTCCGCCGC
CGCCTCGCGCCGCCCGCCCCGGCTCTGACTGACCGCGTTACTCCCACAGGTGAGCGGGCGGGACGGCCCT
TCTCCTCCGGGCTGTAATTAGCTGAGCAAGAGGTAAGGGTTTAAGGGATGGTTGGTTGGTGGGGTATTAA
TGTTTAATTACCTGGAGCACCTGCCTGAAATCACTTTTTTTCAGGTTGGCAAGTTTGTACAAAAAAGCAG
GCTGCCACCATGGCTTCTAACTTTACTCAGTTCGTTCTCGTCGACAATGGCGGAACTGGCGACGTGACTG
TCGCCCCAAGCAACTTCGCTAACGGGGTCGCTGAATGGATCAGCTCTAACTCGCGTTCACAGGCTTACAA
AGTAACCTGTAGCGTTCGTCAGAGCTCTGCGCAGAATCGCAAATACACCATCAAAGTCGAGGTGCCTAAA
GTGGCAACCCAGACTGTTGGTGGTGTAGAGCTTCCTGTAGCCGCATGGCGTTCGTACTTAAATATGGAAC
TAACCATTCCAATTTTCGCTACGAATTCCGACTGCGAGCTTATTGTTAAGGCAATGCAAGGTCTCCTAAA
AGATGGAAACCCGATTCCCTCGGCCATCGCAGCAAACTCCGGCATCTACGGCGGCGCTAGCAGCATGCCA
GCGGCAACTGTAGATCATAGCCAAAGAATTTGTGAAGTTTGGGCTTGCAACTTGGATGAAGAGATGAAGA
AAATTCGTCAAGTTATCCGAAAATATAATTACGTTGCTATGGCCACCGCGTTTCCAGGTGTGGTTGCAAG
ACCCATTGGAGAATTCAGGAGCAATGCTGACTATCAATACCAACTATTGCGGTGGAATGTAGACTGGTTA
AAGATAATTCAGCTAGGACTGACATTTATGAATGAGCAAGGAGAATACCCTCCAGGAACTTCAACTTGGC
AGTTTAATTTTAAATTTAATTTGACGGAGGACATGTATGCCCAGGACTCTATAGAGCTACTAACAACATC
TGGTATCCAGTTTAAAAAACATGAGGAGGAAGGAATTGAAACCCAGTACTTTGCAGAACTTCTTCGGACT
TCTGGAGTGGTCCTCTGTGAAGGGGTCAAATGGTTGTCATTTCATAGCGGTTACGACTTTGGCTACTTAA
TCAAAATCCTAACCAACTCTAACTTGCCTGAAGAAGAACTTGACTTCTTTGAGATCCTTCGATTGTTTTT
TCCTGTCATTTATGATGTGAAGTACCTCATGAAGAGCTGCAAAAATCTCAAAGGTGGATTACAGGAGGTG
GCAGAACAGTTAGAGCTGGAACGGATAGGACCACAAGCTCAGGCAGGATCTGCTTCATTGCTCACAGGAA
TGGCCTTTTTCAAAATGAGAGAAATGTTCTTTGAAGATCATATTGATGATGCCAAATATTGTGGTCATTT
GTATGGCCTTGGTTCTGGTTCATCCTATGTACAGAATGGCACAGGGAATGCATATGAAGAGGAAGCCAAC
AAGCAGTCAAGGGATCCGGGCCCGCGGTTCGAAGGTAAGCCTATCCCTAACCCTCTCCTCGGTCTCGATT
CTACGCGTACCGGTCATCATCACCATCACCATTGAACCCAGCTTTCTTGTACAAAGTGGTGATGGCCGGC
CGCTTCGAGCAGACATGATAAGATACATTGATGAGTTTGGACAAACCACAACTAGAATGCAGTGAAAAAA
ATGCTTTATTTGTGAAATTTGTGATGCTATTGCTTTATTTGTAACCATTATAAGCTGCAATAAACAAGTT
AACAACAACAATTGCATTCATTTTATGTTTCAGGTTCAGGGGGAGGTGTGGGAGGTTTTTTAAAGCAAGT
AAAACCTCTACAAATGTGGTACGCGTTGACATTGATTATTGACTAGTTATTAATAGTAATCAATTACGGG
GTCATTAGTTCATAGCCCATATATGGAGTTCCGCGTTACATAACTTACGGTAAATGGCCCGCCTGGCTGA
CCGCCCAACGACCCCCGCCCATTGACGTCAATAATGACGTATGTTCCCATAGTAACGCCAATAGGGACTT
TCCATTGACGTCAATGGGTGGAGTATTTACGGTAAACTGCCCACTTGGCAGTACATCAAGTGTATCATAT
GCCAAGTACGCCCCCTATTGACGTCAATGACGGTAAATGGCCCGCCTGGCATTATGCCCAGTACATGACC
TTATGGGACTTTCCTACTTGGCAGTACATCTACGTATTAGTCATCGCTATTACCATGGTGATGCGGTTTT
GGCAGTACATCAATGGGCGTGGATAGCGGTTTGACTCACGGGGATTTCCAAGTCTCCACCCCATTGACGT
CAATGGGAGTTTGTTTTGGCACCAAAATCAACGGGACTTTCCAAAATGTCGTAACAACTCCGCCCCATTG
ACGCAAATGGGCGGTAGGCGTGTACGGTGGGAGGTCTATATAAGCAGAGCTCTCTGGCTAACTAGAGAAC
CCACTGCGCCACCATGGTGAGCAAGGGCGAGGAGGATAACATGGCCATCATCAAGGAGTTCATGCGCTTC
AAGGTGCACATGGAGGGCTCCGTGAACGGCCACGAGTTCGAGATCGAGGGCGAGGGCGAGGGCCGCCCCT
ACGAGGGCACCCAGACCGCCAAGCTGAAGGTGACCAAGGGTGGCCCCCTGCCCTTCGCCTGGGACATCCT
GTCCCCTCAGTTCATGTACGGCTCCAAGGCCTACGTGAAGCACCCCGCCGACATCCCCGACTACTTGAAG
CTGTCCTTCCCCGAGGGCTTCAAGTGGGAGCGCGTGATGAACTTCGAGGACGGCGGCGTGGTGACCGTGA
CCCAGGACTCCTCCCTGCAGGACGGCGAGTTCATCTACAAGGTGAAGCTGCGCGGCACCAACTTCCCCTC
CGACGGCCCCGTAATGCAGAAGAAGACCATGGGCTGGGAGGCCTCCTCCGAGCGGATGTACCCCGAGGAC
GGCGCCCTGAAGGGCGAGATCAAGCAGAGGCTGAAGCTGAAGGACGGCGGCCACTACGACGCTGAGGTCA
AGACCACCTACAAGGCCAAGAAGCCCGTGCAGCTGCCCGGCGCCTACAACGTCAACATCAAGTTGGACAT
CACCTCCCACAACGAGGACTACACCATCGTGGAACAGTACGAACGCGCCGAGGGCCGCCACTCCACCGGC
GGCATGGACGAGCTGTACAAGATGACCGAGTACAAGCCCACGGTGCGCCTCGCCACCCGCGACGACGTCC
CCAGGGCCGTACGCACCCTCGCCGCCGCGTTCGCCGACTACCCCGCCACGCGCCACACCGTCGATCCGGA
CCGCCACATCGAGCGGGTCACCGAGCTGCAAGAACTCTTCCTCACGCGCGTCGGGCTCGACATCGGCAAG
GTGTGGGTCGCGGACGACGGCGCCGCGGTGGCGGTCTGGACCACGCCGGAGAGCGTCGAAGCGGGGGCGG
TGTTCGCCGAGATCGGCCCGCGCATGGCCGAGTTGAGCGGTTCCCGGCTGGCCGCGCAGCAACAGATGGA
AGGCCTCCTGGCGCCGCACCGGCCCAAGGAGCCCGCGTGGTTCCTGGCCACCGTCGGCGTCTCGCCCGAC
CACCAGGGCAAGGGTCTGGGCAGCGCCGTCGTGCTCCCCGGAGTGGAGGCGGCCGAGCGCGCCGGGGTGC
CCGCCTTCCTGGAGACCTCCGCGCCCCGCAACCTCCCCTTCTACGAGCGGCTCGGCTTCACCGTCACCGC
CGACGTCGAGGTGCCCGAAGGACCGCGCACCTGGTGCATGACCCGCAAGCCCGGTGCCTGACTCGAGTCT
AGAGGGCCCGTTTAAACCCGCTGATCAGCCTCGACTGTGCCTTCTAGTTGCCAGCCATCTGTTGTTTGCC
CCTCCCCCGTGCCTTCCTTGACCCTGGAAGGTGCCACTCCCACTGTCCTTTCCTAATAAAATGAGGAAAT
TGCATCGCATTGTCTGAGTAGGTGTCATTCTATTCTGGGGGGTGGGGTGGGGCAGGACAGCAAGGGGGAG
GATTGGGAAGACAATAGCAGGCATGCTGGGGATGCGGTGGGCTCTATGGGCGGCCGCGGCGCTCTTCCGC
TTCCTCGCTCACTGACTCGCTGCGCTCGGTCGTTCGGCTGCGGCGAGCGGTATCAGCTCACTCAAAGGCG
GTAATACGGTTATCCACAGAATCAGGGGATAACGCAGGAAAGAACATGTGAGCAAAAGGCCAGCAAAAGG
CCAGGAACCGTAAAAAGGCCGCGTTGCTGGCGTTTTTCCATAGGCTCCGCCCCCCTGACGAGCATCACAA
AAATCGACGCTCAAGTCAGAGGTGGCGAAACCCGACAGGACTATAAAGATACCAGGCGTTTCCCCCTGGA
AGCTCCCTCGTGCGCTCTCCTGTTCCGACCCTGCCGCTTACCGGATACCTGTCCGCCTTTCTCTCTTCGG
GAAGCGTGGCGCTTTCTCATAGCTCACGCTGTAGGTATCTCAGTTCGGTGTAGGTCGTTCGCTCCAAGCT
GGGCTGTGTGCACGAACCCCCCGTTCAGCCCGACCGCTGCGCCTTATCCGGTAACTATCGTCTTGAGTCC
AACCCGGTAAGACACGACTTATCGCCACTGGCAGCAGCCACTGGTAACAGGATTAGCAGAGCGAGGTATG
TAGGCGGTGCTACAGAGTTCTTGAAGTGGTGGCCTAACTACGGCTACACTAGAAGAACAGTATTTGGTAT
CTGCGCTCTGCTGAAGCCAGTTACCTTCGGAAAAAGAGTTGGTAGCTCTTGATCCGGCAAACAAACCACC
GCTGGTAGCGGTGGTTTTTTTGTTTGCAAGCAGCAGATTACGCGCAGAAAAAAAGGATCTCAAGAAGATC
CTTTGATCTTTTCTACGGGGTCTGACGCTCAGTGGAACGAAAACTCACGTTAAGGGATTTTGGTCATGAG
ATTATCAAAAAGGATCTTCACCTAGATCCTTTTAAATTAAAAATGAAGTTTTAAATCAATCTAAAGTATA
TATGAGTAAACTTGGTCTGACAGTTACCAATGCTTAATCAGTGAGGCACCTATCTCAGCGATCTGTCTAT
TTCGTTCATCCATAGTTGCCTGACTCCCCGTCGTGTAGATAACTACGATACGGGAGGGCTTACCATCTGG
CCCCAGTGCTGCAATGATACCGCGAGACCCACGCTCACCGGCTCCAGATTTATCAGCAATAAACCAGCCA
GCCGGAAGGGCCGAGCGCAGAAGTGGTCCTGCAACTTTATCCGCCTCCATCCAGTCTATTAATTGTTGCC
GGGAAGCTAGAGTAAGTAGTTCGCCAGTTAATAGTTTGCGCAACGTTGTTGCCATTGCTACAGGCATCGT
GGTGTCACGCTCGTCGTTTGGTATGGCTTCATTCAGCTCCGGTTCCCAACGATCAAGGCGAGTTACATGA
TCCCCCATGTTGTGCAAAAAAGCGGTTAGCTCCTTCGGTCCTCCGATCGTTGTCAGAAGTAAGTTGGCCG
CAGTGTTATCACTCATGGTTATGGCAGCACTGCATAATTCTCTTACTGTCATGCCATCCGTAAGATGCTT
TTCTGTGACTGGTGAGTACTCAACCAAGTCATTCTGAGAATAGTGTATGCGGCGACCGAGTTGCTCTTGC
CCGGCGTCAATACGGGATAATACCGCGCCACATAGCAGAACTTTAAAAGTGCTCATCATTGGAAAACGTT
CTTCGGGGCGAAAACTCTCAAGGATCTTACCGCTGTTGAGATCCAGTTCGATGTAACCCACTCGTGCACC
CAACTGATCTTCAGCATCTTTTACTTTCACCAGCGTTTCTGGGTGAGCAAAAACAGGAAGGCAAAATGCC
GCAAAAAAGGGAATAAGGGCGACACGGAAATGTTGAATACTCATACTCTTCCTTTTTCAATATTGTTGAA
GCATTTATCAGGGTTATTGTCTCATGAGCGGATACATATTTGAATGTATTTAGAAAAATAAACAAATAGG
GGTTCCGCGCACATTTCCCCGAAAAGTGCCACCTGACGTCTAAGAAACCATTATTATCATGACATTAACC
TATAAAAATAGGCGTATCACGAGGCCCTTTCGTCGGCGCGCCGCGGCCGC
